Addgene plasmid #73577: mOC-STAMP_3xFlag-Myc-CMV26
Purpose: Express mouse OC-STAMP in mammalian cells
Depositing lab: Paul Odgren. Depositing organization: University of Massachusetts, Worcester. Publication: Studies of OC-STAMP in Osteoclast Fusion: A New Knockout Mouse Model, Rescue of Cell Fusion, and Transmembrane Topology. Witwicka H, Hwang SY, Reyes-Gutierrez P, Jia H, Odgren PE, Donahue LR, Birnbaum MJ, Odgren PR. PLoS One. 2015 Jun 4;10(6):e0128275. doi: 10.1371/journal.pone.0128275. eCollection 2015. PONE-D-14-50827 PubMed 26042409.
Backbone
  Vector backbone: 3xFlag-Myc-CMV26
  Backbone manufacturer: Sigma Aldrich
  Backbone size w/o insert (bp): 6332
  Total vector size (bp): 7829
  Vector type: Mammalian Expression
  Selectable markers: Neomycin (select with G418)
Growth in bacteria
  Bacterial resistance: Ampicillin, 100 μg/mL
  Growth temperature: 37°C
  Growth strain: DH5alpha
  Copy number: High Copy
Gene/Insert
  Gene/Insert name: OC-STAMP
  Species: M. musculus (mouse)
  GenBank ID: NM_029021.1
  Entrez Gene: Ocstamp (a.k.a. 4833422F24Rik, OC-STAMP)
  Tag / fusion protein: 3x Flag (N terminal on backbone); c-Myc tag (C terminal on backbone)
  Cloning method: Restriction Enzyme; 5′ cloning site Not1 (unknown if destroyed); 3′ cloning site EcoRV (unknown if destroyed)
  Sequencing primers: 5′ tcttaggcaatgtgcgtgcag
Terms and licenses: Academic/Nonprofit Terms; Industry Terms: Not Available to Industry
How to cite: mOC-STAMP_3xFlag-Myc-CMV26 was a gift from Paul Odgren (Addgene plasmid # 73577 ; http://n2t.net/addgene:73577 ; RRID:Addgene_73577)
