[The description below was written by a language model from this plasmid's Addgene catalogue record.]
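Description:
mOC-STAMP_3xFlag-Myc-CMV26 is a mammalian expression plasmid built on the commercial 3xFlag-Myc-CMV26 backbone, carrying the mouse OC-STAMP (Ocstamp) coding sequence. The total construct is recorded as 7829 bp, of which 6332 bp is backbone. It is maintained in E. coli as a high-copy plasmid under ampicillin selection, and it also carries a neomycin resistance marker so that transfected mammalian cells can be selected with G418, allowing stable as well as transient expression. No feature table accompanies the record, so the promoter and origins are not explicitly listed; the backbone name indicates a CMV-type promoter driving the insert, but the record does not state this directly.

The OC-STAMP insert was placed by restriction cloning between NotI and EcoRV sites (whether these sites survived cloning is not recorded), putting it in frame with two epitope tags supplied by the backbone: a 3xFLAG tag at the N terminus and a c-Myc tag at the C terminus. Having a different epitope at each end of the protein allows detection, immunoprecipitation or localisation of the full-length product with standard antibodies. It is also particularly suited to asking which side of a membrane each terminus faces.

The stated purpose is expression of mouse OC-STAMP in mammalian cells. The associated publication concerns OC-STAMP in osteoclast fusion, including a knockout mouse model, rescue of cell fusion and determination of transmembrane topology, which is consistent with using this dual-tagged construct for re-expression and topology mapping experiments.
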