>Addgene plasmid #73577 | mOC-STAMP_3xFlag-Myc-CMV26 | depositor partial sequence | sequence record 136072 | backbone vector sequence
CCATTCGCCATTCAGGCTGCGCAACTGTTGGGAAGGGCGATCGGTGCGGGCCTCTTCGCTATTACGCCAG
CTGGCGAAAGGGGGATGTGCTGCAAGGCGATTAAGTTGGGTAACGCCAGGGTTTTCCCAGTCACGACGTT
GTAAAACGACGGCCAGTGCCAAGCTGATCTATACATTGAATCAATATTGGCAATTAGCCATATTAGTCAT
TGGTTATATAGCATAAATCAATATTGGCTATTGGCCATTGCATACGTTGTATCTATATCATAATATGTAC
ATTTATATTGGCTCATGTCCAATATGACCGCCATGTTGACATTGATTATTGACTAGTTATTAATAGTAAT
CAATTACGGGGTCATTAGTTCATAGCCCATATATGGAGTTCCGCGTTACATAACTTACGGTAAATGGCCC
GCCTGGCTGACCGCCCAACGACCCCCGCCCATTGACGTCAATAATGACGTATGTTCCCATAGTAACGCCA
ATAGGGACTTTCCATTGACGTCAATGGGTGGAGTATTTACGGTAAACTGCCCACTTGGCAGTACATCAAG
TGTATCATATGCCAAGTCCGCCCCCTATTGACGTCAATGACGGTAAATGGCCCGCCTGGCATTATGCCCA
GTACATGACCTTACGGGACTTTCCTACTTGGCAGTACATCTACGTATTAGTCATCGCTATTACCATGGTG
ATGCGGTTTTGGCAGTACACCAATGGGCGTGGATAGCGGTTTGACTCACGGGGATTTCCAAGTCTCCACC
CCATTGACGTCAATGGGAGTTTGTTTTGGCACCAAAATCAACGGGACTTTCCAAAATGTCGTAATAACCC
CGCCCCGTTGACGCAAATGGGCGGTAGGCGTGTACGGTGGGAGGTCTATATAAGCAGAGCTCGTTTAGTG
AACCGTCAGAATTAACCATGGACTACAAAGACCATGACGGTGATTATAAAGATCATGACATCGATTACAA
GGATGACGATGACAAGCTTGCGGCCGCGAATTCATCGATAGATCTGATATCGGTACCAGTCGACTCTAGA
GAACAAAAACTCATCTCAGAAGAGGATCTGTGAGGATCCCGGGTGGCATCCCTGTGACCCCTCCCCAGTG
CCTCTCCTGGCCCTGGAAGTTGCCACTCCAGTGCCCACCAGCCTTGTCCTAATAAAATTAAGTTGCATCA
TTTTGTCTGACTAGGTGTCCTTCTATAATATTATGGGGTGGAGGGGGGTGGTATGGAGCAAGGGGCAAGT
TGGGAAGACAACCTGTAGGGCCTGCGGGGTCTATTGGGAACCAAGCTGGAGTGCAGTGGCACAATCTTGG
CTCACTGCAATCTCCGCCTCCTGGGTTCAAGCGATTCTCCTGCCTCAGCCTCCCGAGTTGTTGGGATTCC
AGGCATGCATGACCAGGCTCAGCTAATTTTTGTTTTTTTGGTAGAGACGGGGTTTCACCATATTGGCCAG
GCTGGTCTCCAACTCCTAATCTCAGGTGATCTACCCACCTTGGCCTCCCAAATTGCTGGGATTACAGGCG
TGAACCACTGCTCCCTTCCCTGTCCTTCTGATTTTAAAATAACTATACCAGCAGGAGGACGTCCAGACAC
AGCATAGGCTACCTGGCCATGCCCAACCGGTGGGACATTTGAGTTGCTTGCTTGGCACTGTCCTCTCATG
CGTTGGGTCCACTCAGTAGATGCCTGTTGAATTGGGTACGCGGCCAGCTTGGCTGTGGAATGTGTGTCAG
TTAGGGTGTGGAAAGTCCCCAGGCTCCCCAGCAGGCAGAAGTATGCAAAGCATGCATCTCAATTAGTCAG
CAACCAGGTGTGGAAAGTCCCCAGGCTCCCCAGCAGGCAGAAGTATGCAAAGCATGCATCTCAATTAGTC
AGCAACCATAGTCCCGCCCCTAACTCCGCCCATCCCGCCCCTAACTCCGCCCAGTTCCGCCCATTCTCCG
CCCCATGGCTGACTAATTTTTTTTATTTATGCAGAGGCCGAGGCCGCCTCGGCCTCTGAGCTATTCCAGA
AGTAGTGAGGAGGCTTTTTTGGAGGAATTGATCAGCTTGGGATCTGATCAAGAGACAGGATGAGGATCGT
TTCGCATGATTGAACAAGATGGATTGCACGCAGGTTCTCCGGCCGCTTGGGTGGAGAGGCTATTCGGCTA
TGACTGGGCACAACAGACAATCGGCTGCTCTGATGCCGCCGTGTTCCGGCTGTCAGCGCAGGGGCGCCCG
GTTCTTTTTGTCAAGACCGACCTGTCCGGTGCCCTGAATGAACTGCAGGACGAGGCAGCGCGGCTATCGT
GGCTGGCCACGACGGGCGTTCCTTGCGCAGCTGTGCTCGACGTTGTCACTGAAGCGGGAAGGGACTGGCT
GCTATTGGGCGAAGTGCCGGGGCAGGATCTCCTGTCATCTCACCTTGCTCCTGCCGAGAAAGTATCCATC
ATGGCTGATGCAATGCGGCGGCTGCATACGCTTGATCCGGCTACCTGCCCATTCGACCACCAAGCGAAAC
ATCGCATCGAGCGAGCACGTACTCGGATGGAAGCCGGTCTTGTCGATCAGGATGATCTGGACGAAGAGCA
TCAGGGGCTCGCGCCAGCCGAACTGTTCGCCAGGCTCAAGGCGCGCATGCCCGACGGCGAGGATCTCGTC
GTGACCCATGGCGATGCCTGCTTGCCGAATATCATGGTGGAAAATGGCCGCTTTTCTGGATTCATCGACT
GTGGCCGGCTGGGTGTGGCGGACCGCTATCAGGACATAGCGTTGGCTACCCGTGATATTGCTGAAGAGCT
TGGCGGCGAATGGGCTGACCGCTTCCTCGTGCTTTACGGTATCGCCGCTCCCGATTCGCAGCGCATCGCC
TTCTATCGCCTTCTTGACGAGTTCTTCTGAGCGGGACTCTGGGGTTCGAAATGACCGACCAAGCGACGCC
CAACCTGCCATCACGAGATTTCGATTCCACCGCCGCCTTCTATGAAAGGTTGGGCTTCGGAATCGTTTTC
CGGGACGCCGGCTGGATGATCCTCCAGCGCGGGGATCTCATGCTGGAGTTCTTCGCCCACCCCGGGCTCG
ATCCCCTCGCGAGTTGGTTCAGCTGCTGCCTGAGGCTGGACGACCTCGCGGAGTTCTACCGGCAGTGCAA
ATCCGTCGGCATCCAGGAAACCAGCAGCGGCTATCCGCGCATCCATGCCCCCGAACTGCAGGAGTGGGGA
GGCACGATGGCCGCTTTGGTCGACCCGGACGGGACGCTCCTGCGCCTGATACAGAACGAATTGCTTGCAG
GCATCTCATGAGTGTGTCTTCCCGTTTTCCGCCTGAGGTCACTGCGTGGATGGAGCGCTGGCGCCTGCTG
CGCGACGGCGAGCTGCTCACCACCCACTCGCCAAGCTGGAACCGTAAAAAGGCCGCGTTGCTGGCGTTTT
TCCATAGGCTCCGCCGATCATAATCAGCCATACCACATTTGTAGAGGTTTTACTTGCTTTAAAAAACCTC
CCACACCTCCCCCTGAACCTGAAACATAAAATGAATGCAATTGTTGTTGTTAACTTGTTTATTGCAGCTT
ATAATGGTTACAAATAAAGCAATAGCATCACAAATTTCACAAATAAAGCATTTTTTTCACTGCATTCTAG
TTGTGGTTTGTCCAAACTCATCAATGTATCTTATCATGTCTGGATCAATTCCCTATAGTGAGTCGTATTA
AATTCGTAATCATGTCATAGCTGTTTCCTGTGTGAAATTGTTATCCGCTCACAATTCCACACAACATACG
AGCCGGAAGCATAAAGTGTAAAGCCTGGGGTGCCTAATGAGTGAGCTAACTCACATTAATTGCGTTGCGC
TCACTGCCCGCTTTCCAGTCGGGAAACCTGTCGTGCCAGCTGCATTAATGAATCGGCCAACGCGCGGGGA
GAGGCGGTTTGCGTATTGGGCGCTCTTCCGCTTCCTCGCTCACTGACTCGCTGCGCTCGGTCGTTCGGCT
GCGGCGAGCGGTATCAGCTCACTCAAAGGCGGTAATACGGTTATCCACAGAATCAGGGGATAACGCAGGA
AAGAACATGTGAGCAAAAGGCCAGCAAAAGGCCAGGAACCGTAAAAAGGCCGCGTTGCTGGCGTTTTTCC
ATAGGCTCCGCCCCCCTGACGAGCATCACAAAAATCGACGCTCAAGTCAGAGGTGGCGAAACCCGACAGG
ACTATAAAGATACCAGGCGTTTCCCCCTGGAAGCTCCCTCGTGCGCTCTCCTGTTCCGACCCTGCCGCTT
ACCGGATACCTGTCCGCCTTTCTCCCTTCGGGAAGCGTGGCGCTTTCTCATAGCTCACGCTGTAGGTATC
TCAGTTCGGTGTAGGTCGTTCGCTCCAAGCTGGGCTGTGTGCACGAACCCCCCGTTCAGCCCGACCGCTG
CGCCTTATCCGGTAACTATCGTCTTGAGTCCAACCCGGTAAGACACGACTTATCGCCACTGGCAGCAGCC
ACTGGTAACAGGATTAGCAGAGCGAGGTATGTAGGCGGTGCTACAGAGTTCTTGAAGTGGTGGCCTAACT
ACGGCTACACTAGAAGAACAGTATTTGGTATCTGCGCTCTGCTGAAGCCAGTTACCTTCGGAAAAAGAGT
TGGTAGCTCTTGATCCGGCAAACAAACCACCGCTGGTAGCGGTGGTTTTTTTGTTTGCAAGCAGCAGATT
ACGCGCAGAAAAAAAGGATCTCAAGAAGATCCTTTGATCTTTTCTACGGGGTCTGACGCTCAGTGGAACG
AAAACTCACGTTAAGGGATTTTGGTCATGAGATTATCAAAAAGGATCTTCACCTAGATCCTTTTAAATTA
AAAATGAAGTTTTAAATCAATCTAAAGTATATATGAGTAAACTTGGTCTGACAGTTACCAATGCTTAATC
AGTGAGGCACCTATCTCAGCGATCTGTCTATTTCGTTCATCCATAGTTGCCTGACTCCCCGTCGTGTAGA
TAACTACGATACGGGAGGGCTTACCATCTGGCCCCAGTGCTGCAATGATACCGCGAGACCCACGCTCACC
GGCTCCAGATTTATCAGCAATAAACCAGCCAGCCGGAAGGGCCGAGCGCAGAAGTGGTCCTGCAACTTTA
TCCGCCTCCATCCAGTCTATTAATTGTTGCCGGGAAGCTAGAGTAAGTAGTTCGCCAGTTAATAGTTTGC
GCAACGTTGTTGCCATTGCTACAGGCATCGTGGTGTCACGCTCGTCGTTTGGTATGGCTTCATTCAGCTC
CGGTTCCCAACGATCAAGGCGAGTTACATGATCCCCCATGTTGTGCAAAAAAGCGGTTAGCTCCTTCGGT
CCTCCGATCGTTGTCAGAAGTAAGTTGGCCGCAGTGTTATCACTCATGGTTATGGCAGCACTGCATAATT
CTCTTACTGTCATGCCATCCGTAAGATGCTTTTCTGTGACTGGTGAGTACTCAACCAAGTCATTCTGAGA
ATAGTGTATGCGGCGACCGAGTTGCTCTTGCCCGGCGTCAATACGGGATAATACCGCGCCACATAGCAGA
ACTTTAAAAGTGCTCATCATTGGAAAACGTTCTTCGGGGCGAAAACTCTCAAGGATCTTACCGCTGTTGA
GATCCAGTTCGATGTAACCCACTCGTGCACCCAACTGATCTTCAGCATCTTTTACTTTCACCAGCGTTTC
TGGGTGAGCAAAAACAGGAAGGCAAAATGCCGCAAAAAAGGGAATAAGGGCGACACGGAAATGTTGAATA
CTCATACTCTTCCTTTTTCAATATTATTGAAGCATTTATCAGGGTTATTGTCTCATGAGCGGATACATAT
TTGAATGTATTTAGAAAAATAAACAAATAGGGGTTCCGCGCACATTTCCCCGAAAAGTGCCACCTG
[124 nt withheld, positions 5877-6000]
C
[91 nt withheld, positions 6002-6092]
A
[49 nt withheld, positions 6094-6142]
CCTTTGACGTTGGAGTCCACGTTCTTT
[37 nt withheld, positions 6170-6206]
ACCCTATCTCGGTCTATTCTTTTGATTTATAAGGGATTTTGCCGATTTCGGCCTATTGGTTAAAAAATGA
GCTGATTTAACAAAAATTTAACGCGAATTTTAACAAAATATTAACGCTTACAATTT
