>Addgene plasmid #73577 | mOC-STAMP_3xFlag-Myc-CMV26 | addgene partial sequence | sequence record 140026 | CMV-F 5'-CGCAAATGGGCGGTAGGCGTG-3'
TAGTGAACCGTCAGAATTAACCATGGACTACAAAGACCATGACGGTGATTATAAAGATCATGACATCGAT
TACAAGGATGACGATGACAAGCTTGCGGCCGCAATGAGGACCATCAGGGCAGCCACGGAACACCTCTTTG
GCTTGGGGTGGAAGTTCTGGCGCTTGGGGATCTGCAAGGCAGTTGTTCCACTGCAGGCTGCCTGGAAAGC
CTTCTCCCAGCCTGTCCCAGCCAGCTGTAACGAACTACTGACCCAGCTTCTCCTGTGTGTTTCCTTGGCC
AGTCTTATCGCAGGCCTGGCGCATCACTGGCTGGTCTCTTTGCAGCTTTATCCTTTGGGACCCCCTGCCC
TGGTGACCTCTCTCTGTGGTCTCTTCGTCTTCCTAAGCCTGGGCCTGGTGCCCCCCATCCGCTGCCTATT
TGTGCTCAGTGTGCCAACCCTGGGCTCCAAGCAGGGCCGCCGCTTGCTCCTGTCCTACAGTGCAGCCAAC
CTGGCTGTCGCTGTGGTGCCAAACGTCTTAGGCAATGTGCGTGCAGCTGGGCAAGTGCTGAGCTGTGTTA
CTGAGGGCTCTTTGGAGAGTCTGCTTAATACCACTTACCAGCTGCGCCAGGCAGCCAGGGAACTGGGCCC
AGCCAGCCGAGCAGGCAGCCGCAGCCTGACATTTGAGGTCGAGGGCAAGGGCTCAGCCTTCCGCCTTCAC
ATGCACACGATCACTCAGGAGATCCTGGAAGACTTCTCTGGCCTGGAGTTCCTGGCTCGAGCAGCACTGG
GCACTCAGCGGGTGGTCACCGGGTTGTTCCTGCTGGGCCTCCTGGGAGAGTCGGCCTGGTACCTTCATCG
CTACCTCACTGACCTGCGTTTCGACAATATCTACGCGACTCGGCAGCTGGTTCGGCAGCTGGCCCAGGCT
GGTGCCACACATCTGCTGACCTCTCCGCCTCCGTGGCTGCTCCAAA
