>Addgene plasmid #73577 | mOC-STAMP_3xFlag-Myc-CMV26 | addgene partial sequence | sequence record 140028 | pNUT-R 5'-GTGGCAACTTCCAGGGCC-3'
CCTCACAGATCCTCTTCTGAGATGAGTTTTTGTTCTCTAGAGTCGACTGGTACCGATATCCACTCGAGGT
CATATGGAGGCCCAAGGGAGTCATGTGCCTGAGGTCCCTGTGACTCCAGAGTCCGAGTTCCCTGTCCAGG
CTTCCTGGATTCCCGGGTGGCCATAGTGCCGGGCTGTTTGTTCAGGTGGTCACTCTGGTTGTGTCTCCTC
TGGAGCCGGGCCTGCAAGTGGCTAAGCCTCCTGGCCTCCTGGTCTGGGAAGAAGGAGGCTGCGATGGTGT
GGCGCAGGCGCCAGGCGTAGGCCTGTAGCACCAAGGTGGCGCCCGCCAGCAGTTGCAGGGCGCCCGCCGC
CAGAGCAGCGGTGACACGGGGTGGTTGAGCCTGTGGTAGATGACAGTCGTGGGGCGTGAAGCGCAGCTCC
CACTGGAAGGAGCGCTGCATGGAGGCAAACACGCTCTCCACCGGAGGTTGGTTGAGGACGAAGAGGATGA
AGTCCAGAACCTTATATGAGGCGTCATATTTGACTGTGAGTGTGATTGGGACAGTGGGTAACTTCTGAGC
CCAGGCTACAGCTGCTTGTGCCAAGAGGAAGGCCCCATAGTCTGAGGCCACTGTCACAGCTGTGGCTACT
AAGAGCAATGCCAGTAGCCCCAGCCTTAGGAGACAGCTCAGCAGCTCCTCCCGTGACAACTTAGGCTGGG
CTGTTTGGAGCAGCCACGGAGGCGGAGAGGTCAGCAGATGTGTGGCACCAGCCTGGGCCAGCTGCCGAAC
CAGCTGCCGAGTCGCGTAGATATTGTCGAAACGCAGGTCAGTGAGGTAGCGATGAAGGTACCAGGCCGAC
TCTCCCAGGAGGCCCAGCAGGAACAACCCGGTGACCACC
